Addgene plasmid #195741: pAWPSG-Po-nCas9-BE- Ptac-sgRNA(mmoX_1)
Purpose: Base editing for making a pre-stop codon in mmoX using phenol inducible system
Depositing lab: Seung-Goo Lee. Depositing organization: Korea Research Institute of Bioscience and Biotechnology. Publication: A highly efficient and versatile genetic engineering toolkit for a methanotroph-based biorefinery. Jeong J, Kim TH, Jang N, Ko M, Kim SK, Baek JI, Emelianov G, Rha E, Kwon KK, Kim H, Lee EY, Lee DH, Lee H, Lee SG. Chem Eng J, 2023 10.1016/j.cej.2022.139911.
Backbone
  Vector backbone: pAWP89
  Backbone manufacturer: Mary Lidstrom
  Backbone size w/o insert (bp): 3837
  Total vector size (bp): 12000
  Vector type: Bacterial Expression, CRISPR, Synthetic Biology
Growth in bacteria
  Bacterial resistance: Kanamycin, 50 μg/mL
  Growth temperature: 37°C
  Growth strain: DH5alpha
  Copy number: Low Copy
Gene/Insert
  Gene/Insert name: Di-Methyl Phenol Regulatory protein / APOBEC1-nCas9(D10A)-UGI / Ptac-RiboJ-sgRNA(mmoX_1) (alt name: DmpR / CBE / -)
  gRNA/shRNA sequence: ATGCACAGGAAGTGCACCGT
  Species: Methylococcus capsulatus Bath, Escherichia coli
  Promoter: Po (phoenol-inducible promoter)
  Cloning method: Gibson Cloning
  Sequencing primers: 5′ tcgaaccctcccggcccgct; 3′ tgctcgatgagtttttctaa
Terms and licenses: Academic/Nonprofit Terms; Industry Terms: Not Available to Industry
How to cite: pAWPSG-Po-nCas9-BE- Ptac-sgRNA(mmoX_1) was a gift from Seung-Goo Lee (Addgene plasmid # 195741 ; http://n2t.net/addgene:195741 ; RRID:Addgene_195741)
