[The description below was written by a language model from this plasmid's Addgene catalogue record and pLannotate feature annotations shown in this document.]
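Description:
pAWPSG-Po-nCas9-BE-Ptac-sgRNA(mmoX_1) is a 12 kb, low-copy, broad-host-range bacterial plasmid built on the pAWP89 backbone. It carries a phenol-inducible cytosine base editor for the methanotroph Methylococcus capsulatus Bath. The backbone is IncP-type: oriV together with the trfA replication initiator supports replication in diverse Gram-negative hosts. The oriT and traJ elements, plus a traI fragment, should allow conjugative mobilisation from an E. coli donor that supplies the remaining transfer functions. Selection is by kanamycin resistance (aph(3')-Ia), and the plasmid is propagated in E. coli. A short tetR fragment is also annotated and appears to be a backbone remnant.

The payload has three parts. On the reverse strand, ending in a lambda t0 terminator, is the phenol-responsive activator DmpR; the automated annotation labels it by its homologue MopR. When phenol is present, DmpR switches on the divergent Po promoter. Po, followed by a T7 gene 10 ribosome binding site, drives a single fusion of rat APOBEC1 cytidine deaminase, a linker, S. pyogenes Cas9 D10A nickase and the phage PBS2 uracil glycosylase inhibitor (UGI). The linker is mislabelled in the feature table as an ABE fragment. APOBEC1 deaminates cytosines in the strand displaced by the guide. The nickase biases repair toward the edited strand, and UGI blocks uracil excision, so C-to-T changes are fixed. Downstream, a tac promoter transcribes the guide RNA behind a RiboJ insulator, annotated as an sTRSV hammerhead ribozyme, whose self-cleavage gives a defined 5' end. The S. pyogenes scaffold and an rrnB T1 terminator follow.

The spacer targets mmoX, and the stated purpose is to introduce a premature stop codon in that gene, knocking it out without a double-strand break.
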