Features (pLannotate 1.2.2; 18 found; start..end, strand, type, name):
     17..648     +  rep_origin     oriV: incP origin of replication
    912..1006    -  terminator     lambda t0 terminator: transcription terminator from phage lambda
   1056..2705    -  CDS            mopR: MOPR_ACIGI - Experimental evidence at protein level: Swiss-Prot protein existence level 1. Involved in the regulation of the phenol degradation pathway. Activates phenol hydroxylase expression in the presence of phenol. From Acinetobacter guillouiae (Acinetobacter genomosp. 11).
   3151..3173    +  RBS            RBS: efficient ribosome binding site from bacteriophage T7 gene 10 (Olins and Rangwala, 1989)
   3181..3867    +  CDS            Apobec1: ABEC1_RAT - Experimental evidence at protein level: Swiss-Prot protein existence level 1. Catalytic component of the apolipoprotein B mRNA editing enzyme complex which is responsible for the postranscriptional editing of a CAA codon for Gln to a UAA codon for stop in the APOB mRNA. May also play a role in the epigenetic regulation of gene expression by participating in DNA demethylation. From Rattus norvegicus (Rat).
   3868..3915    +  CDS            ABE(7.10) (fragment): adenine base editor comprising wild-type E. coli TadA fused to the evolved TadA*(7.10) mutant (Gaudelli et al., 2017)
   3916..8017    +  CDS            Cas9(D10A) (fragment): nickase mutant of the Cas9 endonuclease from the Streptococcus pyogenes Type II CRISPR/Cas system generates RNA-guided single strand nicks in DNA due to the D10A mutation in the RuvC catalytic domain
   8029..8277    +  CDS            UGI: UNGI_BPPB2 - Experimental evidence at protein level: Swiss-Prot protein existence level 1. This protein binds specifically and reversibly to the host uracil-DNA glycosylase, preventing removal of uracil residues from PBS2 DNA by the host uracil-excision repair system. From Bacillus phage PBS2 (Bacteriophage PBS2).
   8321..8349    +  promoter       tac promoter: strong E. coli promoter; hybrid between the trp and lac UV5 promoters
   8362..8411    +  misc_RNA       sTRSV HHRz: hammerhead ribozyme from the tobacco ringspot virus satellite RNA (Khvorova et al., 2003)
   8455..8530    +  misc_RNA       gRNA scaffold: guide RNA scaffold for the Streptococcus pyogenes CRISPR/Cas9 system
   8573..8659    +  terminator     rrnB T1 terminator: Escherichia coli rrnB; transcription terminator T1 from the E. coli rrnB gene
   8812..9627    -  CDS            KanR: aminoglycoside phosphotransferase; aph(3')-Ia; confers resistance to kanamycin in bacteria or G418 (Geneticin®) in eukaryotes
   9759..9911    -  CDS            tetR (fragment): TETR1_ECOLX - Experimental evidence at protein level: Swiss-Prot protein existence level 1. TetR is the repressor of the tetracycline resistance element; its N-terminal region forms a helix-turn-helix structure and binds DNA. Binding of tetracycline to TetR reduces the repressor affinity for the tetracycline resistance gene (tetA) promoter operator sites. From Escherichia coli.
   9931..11079   -  CDS            trfA: trans-acting replication protein that binds to and activates oriV
  11209..11313   -  CDS            traI (fragment): TRAI6_ECOLX - Experimental evidence at protein level: Swiss-Prot protein existence level 1. The initiation process of transfer DNA synthesis requires the interaction of at least three plasmid-specific components (TraH, I, and J) at the transfer origin resulting in the assembly of a specialised nucleoprotein complex - the relaxosome. Site- and strand-specific cleavage at the transfer origin is dependent on TraI and TraJ. From Escherichia coli.
  11351..11722   -  CDS            traJ: oriT-recognizing protein; traJ
  11755..11864   -  oriT           oriT: incP origin of transfer
>Addgene plasmid #195741 | pAWPSG-Po-nCas9-BE- Ptac-sgRNA(mmoX_1) | addgene full sequence | sequence record 386423 | Addgene NGS Result
TCCGTCGACCCTTTCCGACGCTCACCGGGCTGGTTGCCCTCGCCGCTGGGCTGGCGGCCGTCTATGGCCC
TGCAAACGCGCCAGAAACGCCGTCGAAGCCGTGTGCGAGACACCGCGGCCGCCGGCGTTGTGGATACCTC
GCGGAAAACTTGGCCCTCACTGACAGATGAGGGGCGGACGTTGACACTTGAGGGGCCGACTCACCCGGCG
CGGCGTTGACAGATGAGGGGCAGGCTCGATTTCGGCCGGCGACGTGGAGCTGGCCAGCCTCGCAAATCGG
CGAAAACGCCTGATTTTACGCGAGTTTCCCACAGATGATGTGGACAAGCCTGGGGATAAGTGCCCTGCGG
TATTGACACTTGAGGGGCGCGACTACTGACAGATGAGGGGCGCGATCCTTGACACTTGAGGGGCAGAGTG
CTGACAGATGAGGGGCGCACCTATTGACATTTGAGGGGCTGTCCACAGGCAGAAAATCCAGCATTTGCAA
GGGTTTCCGCCCGTTTTTCGGCCACCGCTAACCTGTCTTTTAACCTGCTTTTAAACCAATATTTATAAAC
CTTGTTTTTAACCAGGGCTGCGCCCTGTGCGCGTGACCGCGCACGCCGAAGGGGGGTGCCCCCCCTTCTC
GAACCCTCCCGGCCCGCTAACGCGGGCCTCCCATCCCCCCAGGGGCTGCGCCCCTCGGCCGCGAACGGCC
TCACCCCAAAAATGGCAGCCAAGCTGACCCGCTAGGGACGTGAAGTCGATTCCTTCGATGGTTAGCAATC
AAAGACTCAGAGTGCTGTCTGGAGCGTGAATCTAACGGTACGTATCTCGATTGCTCGGTCGCTATTCGCA
CTCTGCGAAAGTTCGTACCGCTCATTCACTAGGTTGCGAAAATTTAAATCGTAATTATTGGGGACCCCTG
GATTCTCACCAATAAAAAACGCCCGGCGGCAACCGAGCGTTCTGAACAAATCCAGATGGAGTTCTGAGGT
CATTACTGGATCTATCAACAGGAGTCCAAGACTAGTAGCGGATAACAATTTCACACAGGATTAGCCTTCG
ATGCCGATTTTCTTCAGCCGATAGGCCAGTGCCGGTCGGCTTAGGCCGAGCAAGCGCGCGGCACCGGAGA
CGTTTTGGTTGGCCTGTTGCATGGCTTTGCGCATCAGGCTTTCCTCGATCTCGTCGAGGCTCAGGCCGCT
GCTCAACAACTGGCTGATCCAACTGCCCTGGCCATTGCCTGGCTGAATCAGCACGCCGTCCGACGACACC
CGCTCGCTGGCGGTCTGCGGCTCTTCCGGCGCCCGTGGGAACAGCGCCTGCACGCTGATGCTTTCGTTCG
GATCGGTGAGGATGATGCCGCGCTCGATGACGTTCTCCAGCTCACGGATATTGCCCGGCCAACTGTAATG
CAGGCAGGCCTCCAGGGCTTTGTCTGAAAGGCCGAGGGTTCTCTTGCCGTACTCCTGGTGGAAGCGCTGA
AGGAAGTGCTCAACCAGCAGTGGAATGTCCTCGCGGCGTTCGCGCAACGCCGGGATCGCCACCGGGAAAA
CGTTCAGCCGGTAGTACAGGTCGGCGCGAAAACGCCCGGCCTTGACCGCTTCGGCCAGGTCCTCGTGGGT
GGCTGCGATAACCCTTACGTCGATCTTGCGCGTGCGGTTGTCGCCAACTCGCTCCAGCTCGCCTTCTTGC
AGCACGCGCAGCAGACTGGCCTGAGCGCGCGGGCTGAGTTCGATCACCTCGTCAAGGAAGATGGTGCCCT
TGTCGGCCCGCTCGAAGCGGCCCATGCGTGACTGGGTGGCGCCGGTGAAGGCGCCTTTTTCCACGCCGAA
CAATTCGGACTCGATCAGGTCCGGCGGGATCGCCGCACAGTTCACCGCGACAAAGGGCTCGGCGGCGCGT
TTGCTGCGCAGGTGCACGCTACGCGCGATGACCTCCTTGCCGACCCCGGTCTCGCCAAGCAGCAGCACCG
AGACTTTGCCCTGTGCGGCCTTGTCCATCATATTGCGCACGGTCTGGTAGGCCGGGGTCTGACCGATGCC
GTAGTACTGGCCTTCCTGTTTGTCGAGGTTGGTACGCAGCGACACCAGTTGCGATTGCAACTCGTAGAGT
TCCTCGATGATGGGGTCGTTCTTGAAATACTGTTTGAAGCTGGCAACGTCGTCCCACTCTTCGGCCGGCT
TGCCAATGACCCGGCACTTGTCGCCGCCGCAGCCGCGGCAGCTGACTTCCTTGAAGATGATTTCCCGGCC
CATGAACGCCGAGGAATAGGCGCAGGCGTAGCCGAGCAGAGTCCAGCACACCGGGTCTTGCATCTGCCCC
AGGTCGGTCTGGCAGATTTCCACCTCGAAGGAGTCGATCCACTCCATCTCGGCATAGAAGCGCCCGCATT
CCTTGTCGATATCGACCTCGGTGGGGCGGACCTTGACCAGACCCTTGAGCGAATGCAGCTGCGGGCCGGC
GAGGAACATGTCGTACTCGCTGGCATTCGGTCTAAGCTTCCTGGCCAGTTCGGCATCCTTCAGGCCGGAC
TGGTAACCCTGGCGCAGGAAGAAGCCCTTGGCGCGTTCGATGCCCAGGGTATTGACCATTTCCCGGCGAA
AGCTGGCCATTGCTGAAACCTGCAGCAACAGCATGCGTTGTTCGCCAAGCCAGATCTTGCCTTCCGTGCT
CTGGAAGTGGATCAGGTTGGTCAGGTCCTTGAAATCGGAGTGCTGGATTTCAGGCTTGTACTTGATCGGC
ATGTAAGCGAGGCCCCTATTTATTTTTAGATGGGGAAATCAGGGTCGCCGCTATAGCGCAAGGCAGGCGG
CGATTCCAGATGGGGTCATGGGGAAAATCGGCAGTTTTTTCACCTGCGCCAGCTCCCCATAGCCGACCTC
AGTATCTGGCAAAAGTCAACCAAATGATCAATCGACGGCAGTGACTTTAGTGCTAGAGATCAGCCTTCAG
CTGCGCCATGAGCATTTGCTCAAGCGGCCTTGGGCAATTGATCAAATGCTTAAAAAGCCTGCGCAAGCGC
GGCTTAATTTCGCTCGCTCCGATCATTCTAAAAATTAGAAACACATTGAAAAACAATACCTTGAAGTCGG
TTTTCAGACCTTGGCACAGCTGTTGCACTTTGTCCTGCGCAATCCGCCAACCTGGAGATCTAGAAATAAT
TTTGTTTAACTTTAAGAAGGAGATATACATATGAGCTCAGAGACTGGCCCAGTGGCTGTGGACCCCACAT
TGAGACGGCGGATCGAGCCCCATGAGTTTGAGGTATTCTTCGATCCGAGAGAGCTCCGCAAGGAGACCTG
CCTGCTTTACGAAATTAATTGGGGGGGCCGGCACTCCATTTGGCGACATACATCACAGAACACTAACAAG
CACGTCGAAGTCAACTTCATCGAGAAGTTCACGACAGAAAGATATTTCTGTCCGAACACAAGGTGCAGCA
TTACCTGGTTTCTCAGCTGGAGCCCATGCGGCGAATGTAGTAGGGCCATCACTGAATTCCTGTCAAGGTA
TCCCCACGTCACTCTGTTTATTTACATCGCAAGGCTGTACCACCACGCTGACCCCCGCAATCGACAAGGC
CTGCGGGATTTGATCTCTTCAGGTGTGACTATCCAAATTATGACTGAGCAGGAGTCAGGATACTGCTGGA
GAAACTTTGTGAATTATAGCCCGAGTAATGAAGCCCACTGGCCTAGGTATCCCCATCTGTGGGTACGACT
GTACGTTCTTGAACTGTACTGCATCATACTGGGCCTGCCTCCTTGTCTCAACATTCTGAGAAGGAAGCAG
CCACAGCTGACATTCTTTACCATCGCTCTTCAGTCTTGTCATTACCAGCGACTGCCCCCACACATTCTCT
GGGCCACCGGGTTGAAAAGCGGCAGCGAGACTCCCGGGACCTCAGAGTCCGCCACACCCGAAAGTGATAA
GAAATACTCAATAGGCTTAGCTATCGGCACAAATAGCGTCGGATGGGCGGTGATCACTGATGAATATAAG
GTTCCGTCTAAAAAGTTCAAGGTTCTGGGAAATACAGACCGCCACAGTATCAAAAAAAATCTTATAGGGG
CTCTTTTATTTGACAGTGGAGAGACAGCGGAAGCGACTCGTCTCAAACGGACAGCTCGTAGAAGGTATAC
ACGTCGGAAGAATCGTATTTGTTATCTACAGGAGATTTTTTCAAATGAGATGGCGAAAGTAGATGATAGT
TTCTTTCATCGACTTGAAGAGTCTTTTTTGGTGGAAGAAGACAAGAAGCATGAACGTCATCCTATTTTTG
GAAATATAGTAGATGAAGTTGCTTATCATGAGAAATATCCAACTATCTATCATCTGCGAAAAAAATTGGT
AGATTCTACTGATAAAGCGGATTTGCGCTTAATCTATTTGGCCTTAGCGCATATGATTAAGTTTCGTGGT
CATTTTTTGATTGAGGGAGATTTAAATCCTGATAATAGTGATGTGGACAAACTATTTATCCAGTTGGTAC
AAACCTACAATCAATTATTTGAAGAAAACCCTATTAACGCAAGTGGAGTAGATGCTAAAGCGATTCTTTC
TGCACGATTGAGTAAATCAAGACGATTAGAAAATCTCATTGCTCAGCTCCCCGGTGAGAAGAAAAATGGC
TTATTTGGGAATCTCATTGCTTTGTCATTGGGTTTGACCCCTAATTTTAAATCAAATTTTGATTTGGCAG
AAGATGCTAAATTACAGCTTTCAAAAGATACTTACGATGATGATTTAGATAATTTATTGGCGCAAATTGG
AGATCAATATGCTGATTTGTTTTTGGCAGCTAAGAATTTATCAGATGCTATTTTACTTTCAGATATCCTA
AGAGTAAATACTGAAATAACTAAGGCTCCCCTATCAGCTTCAATGATTAAACGCTACGATGAACATCATC
AAGACTTGACTCTTTTAAAAGCTTTAGTTCGACAACAACTTCCAGAAAAGTATAAAGAAATCTTTTTTGA
TCAATCAAAAAACGGATATGCAGGTTATATTGATGGGGGAGCTAGCCAAGAAGAATTTTATAAATTTATC
AAACCAATTTTAGAAAAAATGGATGGTACTGAGGAATTATTGGTGAAACTAAATCGTGAAGATTTGCTGC
GCAAGCAACGGACCTTTGACAACGGCTCTATTCCCCATCAAATTCACTTGGGTGAGCTGCATGCTATTTT
GAGAAGACAAGAAGACTTTTATCCATTTTTAAAAGACAATCGTGAGAAGATTGAAAAAATCTTGACTTTT
CGAATTCCTTATTATGTTGGTCCATTGGCGCGTGGCAATAGTCGTTTTGCATGGATGACTCGGAAGTCTG
AAGAAACAATTACCCCATGGAATTTTGAAGAAGTTGTCGATAAAGGTGCTTCAGCTCAATCATTTATTGA
ACGCATGACAAACTTTGATAAAAATCTTCCAAATGAAAAAGTACTACCAAAACATAGTTTGCTTTATGAG
TATTTTACGGTTTATAACGAATTGACAAAGGTCAAATATGTTACTGAAGGAATGCGAAAACCAGCATTTC
TTTCAGGTGAACAGAAGAAAGCCATTGTTGATTTACTCTTCAAAACAAATCGAAAAGTAACCGTTAAGCA
ATTAAAAGAAGATTATTTCAAAAAAATAGAATGTTTTGATAGTGTTGAAATTTCAGGAGTTGAAGATAGA
TTTAATGCTTCATTAGGTACCTACCATGATTTGCTAAAAATTATTAAAGATAAAGATTTTTTGGATAATG
AAGAAAATGAAGATATCTTAGAGGATATTGTTTTAACATTGACCTTATTTGAAGATAGGGAGATGATTGA
GGAAAGACTTAAAACATATGCTCACCTCTTTGATGATAAGGTGATGAAACAGCTTAAACGTCGCCGTTAT
ACTGGTTGGGGACGTTTGTCTCGAAAATTGATTAATGGTATTAGGGATAAGCAATCTGGCAAAACAATAT
TAGATTTTTTGAAATCAGATGGTTTTGCCAATCGCAATTTTATGCAGCTGATCCATGATGATAGTTTGAC
ATTTAAAGAAGACATTCAAAAAGCACAAGTGTCTGGACAAGGCGATAGTTTACATGAACATATTGCAAAT
TTAGCTGGTAGCCCTGCTATTAAAAAAGGTATTTTACAGACTGTAAAAGTTGTTGATGAATTGGTCAAAG
TAATGGGGCGGCATAAGCCAGAAAATATCGTTATTGAAATGGCACGTGAAAATCAGACAACTCAAAAGGG
CCAGAAAAATTCGCGAGAGCGTATGAAACGAATCGAAGAAGGTATCAAAGAATTAGGAAGTCAGATTCTT
AAAGAGCATCCTGTTGAAAATACTCAATTGCAAAATGAAAAGCTCTATCTCTATTATCTCCAAAATGGAA
GAGACATGTATGTGGACCAAGAATTAGATATTAATCGTTTAAGTGATTATGATGTCGATCACATTGTTCC
ACAAAGTTTCCTTAAAGACGATTCAATAGACAATAAGGTCTTAACGCGTTCTGATAAAAATCGTGGTAAA
TCGGATAACGTTCCAAGTGAAGAAGTAGTCAAAAAGATGAAAAACTATTGGAGACAACTTCTAAACGCCA
AGTTAATCACTCAACGTAAGTTTGATAATTTAACGAAAGCTGAACGTGGAGGTTTGAGTGAACTTGATAA
AGCTGGTTTTATCAAACGCCAATTGGTTGAAACTCGCCAAATCACTAAGCATGTGGCACAAATTTTGGAT
AGTCGCATGAATACTAAATACGATGAAAATGATAAACTTATTCGAGAGGTTAAAGTGATTACCTTAAAAT
CTAAATTAGTTTCTGACTTCCGAAAAGATTTCCAATTCTATAAAGTACGTGAGATTAACAATTACCATCA
TGCCCATGATGCGTATCTAAATGCCGTCGTTGGAACTGCTTTGATTAAGAAATATCCAAAACTTGAATCG
GAGTTTGTCTATGGTGATTATAAAGTTTATGATGTTCGTAAAATGATTGCTAAGTCTGAGCAAGAAATAG
GCAAAGCAACCGCAAAATATTTCTTTTACTCTAATATCATGAACTTCTTCAAAACAGAAATTACACTTGC
AAATGGAGAGATTCGCAAACGCCCTCTAATCGAAACTAATGGGGAAACTGGAGAAATTGTCTGGGATAAA
GGGCGAGATTTTGCCACAGTGCGCAAAGTATTGTCCATGCCCCAAGTCAATATTGTCAAGAAAACAGAAG
TACAGACAGGCGGATTCTCCAAGGAGTCAATTTTACCAAAAAGAAATTCGGACAAGCTTATTGCTCGTAA
AAAAGACTGGGATCCAAAAAAATATGGTGGTTTTGATAGTCCAACGGTAGCTTATTCAGTCCTAGTGGTT
GCTAAGGTGGAAAAAGGGAAATCGAAGAAGTTAAAATCCGTTAAAGAGTTACTAGGGATCACAATTATGG
AAAGAAGTTCCTTTGAAAAAAATCCGATTGACTTTTTAGAAGCTAAAGGATATAAGGAAGTTAAAAAAGA
CTTAATCATTAAACTACCTAAATATAGTCTTTTTGAGTTAGAAAACGGTCGTAAACGGATGCTGGCTAGT
GCCGGAGAATTACAAAAAGGAAATGAGCTGGCTCTGCCAAGCAAATATGTGAATTTTTTATATTTAGCTA
GTCATTATGAAAAGTTGAAGGGTAGTCCAGAAGATAACGAACAAAAACAATTGTTTGTGGAGCAGCATAA
GCATTATTTAGATGAGATTATTGAGCAAATCAGTGAATTTTCTAAGCGTGTTATTTTAGCAGATGCCAAT
TTAGATAAAGTTCTTAGTGCATATAACAAACATAGAGACAAACCAATACGTGAACAAGCAGAAAATATTA
TTCATTTATTTACGTTGACGAATCTTGGAGCTCCCGCTGCTTTTAAATATTTTGATACAACAATTGATCG
TAAACGATATACGTCTACAAAAGAAGTTTTAGATGCCACTCTTATCCATCAATCCATCACTGGTCTTTAT
GAAACACGCATTGATTTGAGTCAGCTAGGAGGTGACTCTGGTGGTTCTACTAATCTGTCAGATATTATTG
AAAAGGAGACCGGTAAGCAACTGGTTATCCAGGAATCCATCCTCATGCTCCCAGAGGAGGTGGAAGAAGT
CATTGGGAACAAGCCGGAAAGCGATATACTCGTGCACACCGCCTACGACGAGAGCACCGACGAGAATGTC
ATGCTTCTGACTAGCGACGCCCCTGAATACAAGCCTTGGGCTCTGGTCATACAGGATAGCAACGGTGAGA
ACAAGATTAAGATGCTCTAACTGCTGCCACCGCTGAGCAAAGCTGCTCTGAAATGAGCTGTTGACAATTA
ATCATCGGCTCGTATAATGTGTGGACTGCAGCTGTCACCGGATGTGCTTTCCGGTCTGATGAGTCCGTGA
GGACGAAACAGCCTCTACAAATAATTTTGTTTAAATGCACAGGAAGTGCACCGTGTTTTAGAGCTAGAAA
TAGCAAGTTAAAATAAGGCTAGTCCGTTATCAACTTGAAAAAGTGGCACCGAGTCGGTGCTTTTTTTGAC
CCGGGGCGGCCGCCTCGATTAATTAAAGGCATCAAATAAAACGAAAGGCTCAGTCGAAAGACTGGGCCTT
TCGTTTTATCTGTTGTTTGTCGGTGAACGCTCTCCTGAGTAGGACAAATCCGCCGCCCTAGACAGCTGGG
CGCGCCATTGTCGGGAAGATGCGTGATCTGATCCTTCCACTCAGCAAAAGTTCGATTTATTCAACAAAGC
CGCCGTCCCGTCAAGTCAGCGTAATGCTCTGCCAGTGTTACAACCAATTAACCAATTCTGATTAGAAAAA
CTCATCGAGCATCAAATGAAACTGCAATTTATTCATATCAGGATTATCAATACCATATTTTTGAAAAAGC
CGTTTCTGTAATGAAGGAGAAAACTCACCGAGGCAGTTCCATAGGATGGCAAGATCCTGGTATCGGTCTG
CGATTCCGACTCGTCCAACATCAATACAACCTATTAATTTCCCCTCGTCAAAAATAAGGTTATCAAGTGA
GAAATCACCATGAGTGACGACTGAATCCGGTGAGAATGGCAAAAGCTTATGCATTTCTTTCCAGACTTGT
TCAACAGGCCAGCCATTACGCTCGTCATCAAAATCACTCGCATCAACCAAACCGTTATTCATTCGTGATT
GCGCCTGAGCGAGACGAAATACGCGATCGCTGTTAAAAGGACAATTACAAACAGGAATCGAATGCAACCG
GCGCAGGAACACTGCCAGCGCATCAACAATATTTTCACCTGAATCAGGATATTCTTCTAATACCTGGAAT
GCTGTTTTCCCGGGGATCGCAGTGGTGAGTAACCATGCATCATCAGGAGTACGGATAAAATGCTTGATGG
TCGGAAGAGGCATAAATTCCGTCAGCCAGTTTAGTCTGACCATCTCATCTGTAACATCATTGGCAACGCT
ACCTTTGCCATGTTTCAGAAACAACTCTGGCGCATCGGGCTTCCCATACAATCGATAGATTGTCGCACCT
GATTGCCCGACATTATCGCGAGCCCATTTATACCCATATAAATCAGCATCCATGTTGGAATTTAATCGCG
GCCTCGAGCAAGACGTTTCCCGTTGAATATGGCTCATAACACCCCTTGTATTACTGTTTATGTAAGCAGA
CAGTTTTATTGTTCATGATGATATATTTTTATCTTGTGCAATGTAACATCAGAGATTTTGAGACACAACG
TGGCTTTCGACTTCCGGCAAGCTATACGCGCCCTAGAATTGTCAATTTTAATCCTCTGTTTATCGGCAGT
TCGTAGAGCGCGCCGTGCGTCCCGAGCGATACTGAGCGAAGCAAGTGCGTCGAGCAGTGCCCGCTTGTTC
CTGAAATGCCAGTAAAGCGCTGGCTGCTGAACCCCCAGCCGGAACTGACCCCACAAGGCCCTAGCGTTTG
CAATGCACCAGGTCATCATTGACCCAGGCGTGTTCCACCAGGCCGCTGCCTCGCAACTCTTCGCAGGCTT
CGCCGACCTGCTCGCGCCACTTCTTCACGCGGGTGGAATCCGATCCGCACATGAGGCGGAAGGTTTCCAG
CTTGAGCGGGTACGGCTCCCGGTGCGAGCTGAAATAGTCGAACATCCGTCGGGCCGTCGGCGACAGCTTG
CGGTACTTCTCCCATATGAATTTCGTGTAGTGGTCGCCAGCAAACAGCACGACGATTTCCTCGTCGATCA
GGACCTGGCAACGGGACGTTTTCTTGCCACGGTCCAGGACGCGGAAGCGGTGCAGCAGCGACACCGATTC
CAGGTGCCCAACGCGGTCGGACGTGAAGCCCATCGCCGTCGCCTGTAGGCGCGACAGGCATTCCTCGGCC
TTCGTGTAATACCGGCCATTGATCGACCAGCCCAGGTCCTGGCAAAGCTCGTAGAACGTGAAGGTGATCG
GCTCGCCGATAGGGGTGCGCTTCGCGTACTCCAACACCTGCTGCCACACCAGTTCGTCATCGTCGGCCCG
CAGCTCGACGCCGGTGTAGGTGATCTTCACGTCCTTGTTGACGTGGAAAATGACCTTGTTTTGCAGCGCC
TCGCGCGGGATTTTCTTGTTGCGCGTGGTGAACAGGGCAGAGCGGGCCGTGTCGTTTGGCATCGCTCGCA
TCGTGTCCGGCCACGGCGCAATATCGAACAAGGAAAGCTGCATTTCCTTGATCTGCTGCTTCGTGTGTTT
CAGCAACGCGGCCTGCTTGGCCTCGCTGACCTGTTTTGCCAGGTCCTCGCCGGCGGTTTTTCGCTTCTTG
GTCGTCATAGTTCCTCGCGTGTCGATGGTCATCGACTTCGCCAAACCTGCCGCCTCCTGTTCGAGACGAC
GCGAACGCTCCACGGCGGCCGATGGCGCGGGCAGGGCAGGGGGAGCCAGTTGCACGCTGTCGCGCTCGAT
CTTGGCCGTAGCTTGCTGGACCATCGAGCCGACGGACTGGAAGGTTTCGCGGGGCGCACGCATGACGGTG
CGGCTTGCGATGGTTTCGGCATCCTCGGCGGAAAACCCCGCGTCGATCAGTTCTTGCCTGTATGCCTTCC
GGTCAAACGTCCGATTCATTCACCCTCCTTGCGGGATTGCCCCGACTCACGCCGGGGCAATGTGCCCTTA
TTCCTGATTTGACCCGCCTGGTGCCTTGGTGTCCAGATAATCCACCTTATCGGCAATGAAGTCGGTCCCG
TAGACCGTCTGGCCGTCCTTCTCGTACTTGGTATTCCGAATCTTGCCCTGCACGAATACCAGCTCCGCGA
AGTCGCTCTTCTTGATGGAGCGCATGGGGACGTGCTTGGCAATCACGCGCACCCCCCGGCCGTTTTAGCG
GCTAAAAAAGTCATGGCTCTGCCCTCGGGCGGACCACGCCCATCATGACCTTGCCAAGCTCGTCCTGCTT
CTCTTCGATCTTCGCCAGCAGGGCGAGGATCGTGGCATCACCGAACCGCGCCGTGCGCGGGTCGTCGGTG
AGCCAGAGTTTCAGCAGGCCGCCCAGGCGGCCCAGGTCGCCATTGATGCGGGCCAGCTCGCGGACGTGCT
CATAGTCCACGACGCCCGTGATTTTGTAGCCCTGGCCGACGGCCAGCAGGTAGGCCTACAGGCTCATGCC
GGCCGCCGCCGCCTTTTCCTCAATCGCTCTTCGTTCGTCTGGAAGGCAGTACACCTTGATAGGTGGGCTG
CCCTTCCTGGTTGGCTTGGTTTCATCAGCCATCCGCTTGCCCTCATCTGTTACGCCGGCGGTAGCCGGCC
AGCCTCGCAGAGCAGGATTCCCGTTGAGCACCGCCAGGTGCGAATAAGGGACAGTGAAGAAGGAACACCC
GCTCGCGGGTGGGCCTACTTCACCTATCCTGCCCGGCTGACGCCGTTGGATACACCAAGGAAAGTCTACA
CGAACCCTTTGGCAAAATCCTGTATATCGTGCGAAAAAGGATGGATATACCGAAAAAATCGCTATAATGA
CCCCGAAGCAGGGTTATGCAGCGGAAAAGA
